>Addgene plasmid #126232 | pGWB14-LYX014 | addgene full sequence | sequence record 246301 | Addgene NGS Result
TCGGTCTTGCCTTGCTCGTCGGTGATGTACTTCACCAGCTCCGCGAAGTCGCTCTTCTTGATGGAGCGCA
TGGGGACGTGCTTGGCAATCACGCGCACCCCCCGGCCGTTTTAGCGGCTAAAAAAGTCATGGCTCTGCCC
TCGGGCGGACCACGCCCATCATGACCTTGCCAAGCTCGTCCTGCTTCTCTTCGATCTTCGCCAGCAGGGC
GAGGATCGTGGCATCACCGAACCGCGCCGTGCGCGGGTCGTCGGTGAGCCAGAGTTTCAGCAGGCCGCCC
AGGCGGCCCAGGTCGCCATTGATGCGGGCCAGCTCGCGGACGTGCTCATAGTCCACGACGCCCGTGATTT
TGTAGCCCTGGCCGACGGCCAGCAGGTAGGCCGACAGGCTCATGCCGGCCGCCGCCGCCTTTTCCTCAAT
CGCTCTTCGTTCGTCTGGAAGGCAGTACACCTTGATAGGTGGGCTGCCCTTCCTGGTTGGCTTGGTTTCA
TCAGCCATCCGCTTGCCCTCATCTGTTACGCCGGCGGTAGCCGGCCAGCCTCGCAGAGCAGGATTCCCGT
TGAGCACCGCCAGGTGCGAATAAGGGACAGTGAAGAAGGAACACCCGCTCGCGGGTGGGCCTACTTCACC
TATCCTGCCCGGCTGACGCCGTTGGATACACCAAGGAAAGTCTACACGAACCCTTTGGCAAAATCCTGTA
TATCGTGCGAAAAAGGATGGATATACCGAAAAAATCGCTATAATGACCCCGAAGCAGGGTTATGCAGCGG
AAAAGCGCCACGCTTCCCGAAGGGAGAAAGGCGGACAGGTATCCGGTAAGCGGCAGGGTCGGAACAGGAG
AGCGCACGAGGGAGCTTCCAGGGGGAAACGCCTGGTATCTTTATAGTCCTGTCGGGTTTCGCCACCTCTG
ACTTGAGCGTCGATTTTTGTGATGCTCGTCAGGGGGGCGGAGCCTATGGAAAAACGCCAGCAACGCGGCC
TTTTTACGGTTCCTGGCCTTTTGCTGGCCTTTTGCTCACATGTTCTTTCCTGCGTTATCCCCTGATTCTG
TGGATAACCGTATTACCGCCTTTGAGTGAGCTGATACCGCTCGCCGCAGCCGAACGACCGAGCGCAGCGA
GTCAGTGAGCGAGGAAGCGGAAGAGCGCCAGAAGGCCGCCAGAGAGGCCGAGCGCGGCCGTGAGGCTTGG
ACGCTAGGGCAGGGCATGAAAAAGCCCGTAGCGGGCTGCTACGGGCGTCTGACGCGGTGGAAAGGGGGAG
GGGATGTTGTCTACATGGCTCTGCTGTAGTGAGTGGGTTGCGCTCCGGCAGCGGTCCTGATCAATCGTCA
CCCTTTCTCGGTCCTTCAACGTTCCTGACAACGAGCCTCCTTTTCGCCAATCCATCGACAATCACCGCGA
GTCCCTGCTCGAACGCTGCGTCCGGACCGGCTTCGTCGAAGGCGTCTATCGCGGCCCGCAACAGCGGCGA
GAGCGGAGCCTGTTCAACGGTGCCGCCGCGCTCGCCGGCATCGCTGTCGCCGGCCTGCTCCTCAAGCACG
GCCCCAACAGTGAAGTAGCTGATTGTCATCAGCGCATTGACGGCGTCCCCGGCCGAAAAACCCGCCTCGC
AGAGGAAGCGAAGCTGCGCGTCGGCCGTTTCCATCTGCGGTGCGCCCGGTCGCGTGCCGGCATGGATGCG
CGCGCCATCGCGGTAGGCGAGCAGCGCCTGCCTGAAGCTGCGGGCATTCCCGATCAGAAATGAGCGCCAG
TCGTCGTCGGCTCTCGGCACCGAATGCGTATGATTCTCCGCCAGCATGGCTTCGGCCAGTGCGTCGAGCA
GCGCCCGCTTGTTCCTGAAGTGCCAGTAAAGCGCCGGCTGCTGAACCCCCAACCGTTCCGCCAGTTTGCG
TGTCGTCAGACCGTCTACGCCGACCTCGTTCAACAGGTCCAGGGCGGCACGGATCACTGTATTCGGCTGC
AACTTTGTCATGCTTGACACTTTATCACTGATAAACATAATATGTCCACCAACTTATCAGTGATAAAGAA
TCCGCGCGTTCAATCGGACCAGCGGAGGCTGGTCCGGAGGCCAGACGTGAAACCCAACATACCCCTGATC
GTAATTCTGAGCACTGTCGCGCTCGACGCTGTCGGCATCGGCCTGATTATGCCGGTGCTGCCGGGCCTCC
TGCGCGATCTGGTTCACTCGAACGACGTCACCGCCCACTATGGCATTCTGCTGGCGCTGTATGCGTTGGT
GCAATTTGCCTGCGCACCTGTGCTGGGCGCGCTGTCGGATCGTTTCGGGCGGCGGCCAATCTTGCTCGTC
TCGCTGGCCGGCGCCAGATCTGGGGAACCCTGTGGTTGGCATGCACATACAAATGGACGAACGGATAAAC
CTTTTCACGCCCTTTTAAATATCCGATTATTCTAATAAACGCTCTTTTCTCTTAGGTTTACCCGCCAATA
TATCCTGTCAAACACTGATAGTTTAAACGTTGCGATTAAGAATTCGAGCTCGGTACCCCCCTACTCCAAA
AATGTCAAAGATACAGTCTCAGAAGACCAAAGGGCTATTGAGACTTTTCAACAAAGGGTAATTTCGGGAA
ACCTCCTCGGATTCCATTGCCCAGCTATCTGTCACTTCATCGAAAGGACAGTAGAAAAGGAAGGTGGCTC
CTACAAATGCCATCATTGCGATAAAGGAAAGGCTATCATTCAAGATGCCTCTGCCGACAGTGGTCCCAAA
GATGGACCCCCACCCACGAGGAGCATCGTGGAAAAAGAAGACGTTCCAACCACGTCTTCAAAGCAAGTGG
ATTGATGTGACATCTCCACTGACGTAAGGGATGACGCACAATCCCACTATCCTTCGCAAGACCCTTCCTC
TATATAAGGAAGTTCATTTCATTTGGAGAGGACAGCCCAAGCTTCGACTCTAGAGGATCCCCTTAAATCG
ATATGGAACGAGCTATACAAGGAAACGACGCTAGGGAACAAGCTAACAGTGAACGTTGGGATGGAGGATC
AGGAGGTACCACTTCTCCCTTCAAACTTCCTGACGAAAGTCCGAGTTGGACTGAGTGGCGGCTACATAAC
GATGAGACGAATTCGAATCAAGATAATCCCCTTGGTTTCAAGGAAAGCTGGGGTTTCGGGAAAGTTGTAT
TTAAGAGATATCTCAGATACGACAGGACGGAAGCTTCACTGCACAGAGTCCTTGGATCTTGGACGGGAGA
TTCGGTTAACTATGCAGCATCTCGATTTTTCGGTTTCGACCAGATCGGATGTACCTATAGTATTCGGTTT
CGAGGAGTTAGTATCACCGTTTCTGGAGGGTCTCGAACTCTTCAGCATCTCTGTGAGATGGCAATTCGGT
CTAAGCAAGAACTGCTACAGCTTGCCCCAATCGAAGTGGAAAGTAATGTATCAAGAGGATGCCCTGAAGG
TACTCAAACCTTCGAAAAAGAAAGCGAGTAAGTCGAGGGCGAGCTCGAATTCGGTACGCTGAAATCACCA
GTCTCTCTCTACAAATCTATCTCTCTCTATTTTCTCCATAAATAATGTGTGAGTAGTTTCCCGATAAGGG
AAATTAGGGTTCTTATAGGGTTTCGCTCATGTGTTGAGCATATAAGAAACCCTTAGTATGTATTTGTATT
TGTAAAATACTTCTATCAATAAAATTTCTAATTCCTAAAACCAAAATCCAGTACTAAAATCCAGATCTCC
CTGCAGGTCCCCAGATTAGCCTTTTCAATTTCAGAAAGAATGCTAACCCACAGATGGTTAGAGAGGCTTA
CGCAGCAGGTCTCATCAAGACGATCTACCCGAGCAATAATCTCCAGGAAATCAAATACCTTCCCAAGAAG
GTTAAAGATGCAGTCAAAAGATTCAGGACTAACTGCATCAAGAACACAGAGAAAGATATATTTCTCAAGA
TCAGAAGTACTATTCCAGTATGGACGATTCAAGGCTTGCTTCACAAACCAAGGCAAGTAATAGAGATTGG
AGTCTCTAAAAAGGTAGTTCCCACTGAATCAAAGGCCATGGAGTCAAAGATTCAAATAGAGGACCTAACA
GAACTCGCCGTAAAGACTGGCGAACAGTTCATACAGAGTCTCTTACGACTCAATGACAAGAAGAAAATCT
TCGTCAACATGGTGGAGCACGACACACTTGTCTACTCCAAAAATATCAAAGATACAGTCTCAGAAGACCA
AAGGGCAATTGAGACTTTTCAACAAAGGGTAATATCCGGAAACCTCCTCGGATTCCATTGCCCAGCTATC
TGTCACTTTATTGTGAAGATAGTGGAAAAGGAAGGTGGCTCCTACAAATGCCATCATTGCGATAAAGGAA
AGGCCATCGTTGAAGATGCCTCTGCCGACAGTGGTCCCAAAGATGGACCCCCACCCACGAGGAGCATCGT
GGAAAAAGAAGACGTTCCAACCACGTCTTCAAAGCAAGTGGATTGATGTGATATCTCCACTGACGTAAGG
GATGACGCACAATCCCACTATCCTTCGCAAGACCCTTCCTCTATATAAGGAAGTTCATTTCATTTGGAGA
GAACACGGGGGACTCTAGAGTTATCAACAAGTTTGTACAAAAAAGCAGGCTCCACCACTAGTATGATGGA
AGGAGAAAAGAGAAAGCAAAGGCAACACCAACAAGATAAGCCATATAGAGGTATAAGGATGAGGAAGTGG
GGTAAATGGGTTGCTGAAATTAGAGAACCAAATAAAAGGTCTCGAATTTGGCTTGGTTCTTACTCGTCCC
CTGTCGCCGCCGCTCGAGCTTATGACACCGCCGTATTTTATCTCAGAGGTCCTACGGCTAGGCTTAATTT
CCCTGAATGTATAGTCAATGATGACCGTGAACTTCACGATTTATCTGCTGCTTCTATTCGCAAAAAAGCT
ACTGAAGTTGGTGCTAGAGTTGATGCTTTGCAAACTGCCGCCCTTCATAATAATTCTTCTGCAGGTTTTA
CTGAATCCAACAGTAATTCAAATATTAACCCGAGAAGGGTTACTATTAAACCGGATTTGAATGAATATCC
TAGCCCTGAAAGTTGCGACGAAGATAACCCCGGGGACCCAGCTTTCTTGTACAAAGTGGTTGATAACAGC
GGGTTAATTAACATCTTTTACCCATACGATGTTCCTGACTATGCGGGCTATCCCTATGACGTCCCGGACT
ATGCAGGATCCTATCCATATGACGTTCCAGATTACGCTGCTCAGTGCAGCGCTTAGAGCTCGAATTTCCC
CGATCGTTCAAACATTTGGCAATAAAGTTTCTTAAGATTGAATCCTGTTGCCGGTCTTGCGATGATTATC
ATATAATTTCTGTTGAATTACGTTAAGCATGTAATAATTAACATGTAATGCATGACGTTATTTATGAGAT
GGGTTTTTATGATTAGAGTCCCGCAATTATACATTTAATACGCGATAGAAAACAAAATATAGCGCGCAAA
CTAGGATAAATTATCGCGCGCGGTGTCATCTATGTTACTAGATCGGGAATTAGCTTCATCAACGCAAGAC
ATGCGCACGACCGTCTGACAGGAGAGGAATTTCCGACGAGCACAGAAAGGACTTGCTCTTGGACGTAGGC
CTATTTCTCAGGCACATGTATCAAGTGTTCGGACGTGGGTTTTCGATGGTGTATCAGCCGCCGCCAACTG
GGAGATGAGGAGGCTTTCTTGGGGGGCAGTCAGCAGTTCATTTCACAAGACAGAGGAACTTGTAAGGAGA
TGCACTGATTTATCTTGGCGCAAACCAGCAGGACGAATTAGTGGGAATAGCCCGCGAATATCTAAGTTAT
GCCTGTCGGCATGAGCAGAAACTTCCAATTCGAAACAGTTTGGAGAGGTTGTTTTTGGGCATACCTTTTG
TTAGTCAGCCTCTCGATTGCTCATCGTCATTACACAGTACCGAAGTTTGATCGATCTAGTAACATAGATG
ACACCGCGCGCGATAATTTATCCTAGTTTGCGCGCTATATTTTGTTTTCTATCGCGTATTAAATGTATAA
TTGCGGGACTCTAATCATAAAAACCCATCTCATAAATAACGTCATGCATTACATGTTAATTATTACATGC
TTAACGTAATTCAACAGAAATTATATGATAATCATCGCAAGACCGGCAACAGGATTCAATCTTAAGAAAC
TTTATTGCCAAATGTTTGAACGATCTGCTTCGACGCACTCCTTCTTTACTCCACCATCTCGTCCTTATTG
AAAACGTGGGTAGCACCAAAACGAATCAAGTCGCTGGAACTGAAGTTACCAATCACGCTGGATGATTTGC
CAGTTGGATTAATCTTGCCTTTCCCCGCATGAATAATATTGATGAATGCATGCGTGAGGGGTATTTCGAT
TTTGGCAATAGCTGCAATTGCCGCGACATCCTCCAACGAGCATAATTCTTCAGAAAAATAGCGATGTTCC
ATGTTGTCAGGGCATGCATGATGCACGTTATGAGGTGACGGTGCTAGGCAGTATTCCCTCAAAGTTTCAT
AGTCAGTATCATATTCATCATTGCATTCCTGCAAGAGAGAATTGAGACGCAATCCACACGCTGCGGCAAC
CTTCCGGCGTTCGTGGTCTATTTGCTCTTGGACGTTGCAAACGTAAGTGTTGGATCCCGGTCGGCATCTA
CTCTATTCCTTTGCCCTCGGACGAGTGCTGGGGCGTCGGTTTCCACTATCGGCGAGTACTTCTACACAGC
CATCGGTCCAGACGGCCGCGCTTCTGCGGGCGATTTGTGTACGCCCGACAGTCCCGGCTCCGGATCGGAC
GATTGCGTCGCATCGACCCTGCGCCCAAGCTGCATCATCGAAATTGCCGTCAACCAAGCTCTGATAGAGT
TGGTCAAGACCAATGCGGAGCATATACGCCCGGAGCCGCGGCGATCCTGCAAGCTCCGGATGCCTCCGCT
CGAAGTAGCGCGTCTGCTGCTCCATACAAGCCAACCACGGCCTCCAGAAGAAGATGTTGGCGACCTCGTA
TTGGGAATCCCCGAACATCGCCTCGCTCCAGTCAATGACCGCTGTTATGCGGCCATTGTCCGTCAGGACA
TTGTTGGAGCCGAAATCCGCGTGCACGAGGTGCCGGACTTCGGGGCAGTCCTCGGCCCAAAGCATCAGCT
CATCGAGAGCCTGCGCGACGGACGCACTGACGGTGTCGTCCATCACAGTTTGCCAGTGATACACATGGGG
ATCAGCAATCGCGCATATGAAATCACGCCATGTAGTGTATTGACCGATTCCTTGCGGTCCGAATGGGCCG
AACCCGCTCGTCTGGCTAAGATCGGCCGCAGCGATCGCATCCATGGCCTCCGCGACCGGCTGCAGAACAG
CGGGCAGTTCGGTTTCAGGCAGGTCTTGCAACGTGACACCCTGTGCACGGCGGGAGATGCAATAGGTCAG
GCTCTCGCTGAATTCCCCAATGTCAAGCACTTCCGGAATCGGGAGCGCGGCCGATGCAAAGTGCCGATAA
ACATAACGATCTTTGTAGAAACCATCGGCGCAGCTATTTACCCGCAGGACATATCCACGCCCTCCTACAT
CGAAGCTGAAAGCACGAGATTCTTCGCCCTCCGAGAGCTGCATCAGGTCGGAGACGCTGTCGAACTTTTC
GATCAGAAACTTCTCGACAGACGTCGCGGTGAGTTCAGGCTTTTTCATATCGGGGTCGTCCTCTCCAAAT
GAAATGAACTTCCTTATATAGAGGAAGGGTCTTGCGAAGGATAGTGGGATTGTGCGTCATCCCTTACGTC
AGTGGAGATATCACATCAATCCACTTGCTTTGAAGACGTGGTTGGAACGTCTTCTTTTTCCACGATGCTC
CTCGTGGGTGGGGGTCCATCTTTGGGACCACTGTCGGCAGAGGCATCTTGAACGATAGCCTTTCCTTTAT
CGCAATGATGGCATTTGTAGGTGCCACCTTCCTTTTCTACTGTCCTTTTGATGAAGTGACAGATAGCTGG
GCAATGGAATCCGAGGAGGTTTCCCGATATTACCCTTTGTTGAAAAGTCTCAATAGCCCTTTGGTCTTCT
GAGACTGTATCTTTGATATTCTTGGAGTAGACGAGAGTGTCGTGCTCCACCATGTTGACGGATCTCTAGG
ACGCGTCGACGCGTCGACGCGTCGACGCGTCGACGCGTCCTAGAAGCTAATTCACTGGCCGTCGTTTTAC
AACGTCGTGACTGGGAAAACCCTGGCGTTACCCAACTTAATCGCCTTGCAGCACATCCCCCTTTCGCCAG
CTGGCGTAATAGCGAAGAGGCCCGCACCGATCGCCCTTCCCAACAGTTGCGCAGCCTGAATG
[44 nt withheld, positions 8323-8366]
C
[141 nt withheld, positions 8368-8508]
CCTTTGACGTTGGAGTCCACGTTCTTT
[37 nt withheld, positions 8536-8572]
ACCCTATCTCGGGCTATTCTTTTGATTTATAAGGGATTTTGCCGATTTCGGAACCACCATCAAACAGGAT
TTTCGCCTGCTGGGGCAAACCAGCGTGGACCGCTTGCTGCAACTCTCTCAGGGCCAGGCGGTGAAGGGCA
ATCAGCTGTTGCCCGTCTCACTGGTGAAAAGAAAAACCACCCCAGTACATTAAAAACGTCCGCAATGTGT
TATTAAGTTGTCTAAGCGTCAATTTGTTTACACCACAATATATCCTGCCACCAGCCAGCCAACAGCTCCC
CGACCGGCAGCTCGGCACAAAATCACCACTCGATACAGGCAGCCCATCAGTCCGGGACGGCGTCAGCGGG
AGAGCCGTTGTAAGGCGGCAGACTTTGCTCATGTTACCGATGCTATTCGGAAGAACGGCAACTAAGCTGC
CGGGTTTGAAACACGGATGATCTCGCGGAGGGTAGCATGTTGATTGTAACGATGACAGAGCGTTGCTGCC
TGTGATCAAATATCATCTCCCTCGCAGAGATCCGAATTATCAGCCTTCTTATTCATTTCTCGCTTAACCG
TGACAGGCTGTCGATCTTGAGAACTATGCCGACATAATAGGAAATCGCTGGATAAAGCCGCTGAGGAAGC
TGAGTGGCGCTATTTCTTTAGAAGTGAACGTTGACGATATCAACTCCCCTATCCATTGCTCACCGAATGG
TACAGGTCGGGGACCCGAAGTTCCGACTGTCGGCCTGATGCATCCCCGGCTGATCGACCCCAGATCTGGG
GCTGAGAAAGCCCAGTAAGGAAACAACTGTAGGTTCGAGTCGCGAGATCCCCCGGAACCAAAGGAAGTAG
GTTAAACCCGCTCCGATCAGGCCGAGCCACGCCAGGCCGAGAACATTGGTTCCTGTAGGCATCGGGATTG
GCGGATCAAACACTAAAGCTACTGGAACGAGCAGAAGTCCTCCGGCCGCCAGTTGCCAGGCGGTAAAGGT
GAGCAGAGGCACGGGAGGTTGCCACTTGCGGGTCAGCACGGTTCCGAACGCCATGGAAACCGCCCCCGCC
AGGCCCGCTGCGACGCCGACAGGATCTAGCGCTGCGTTTGGTGTCAACACCAACAGCGCCACGCCCGCAG
TTCCGCAAATAGCCCCCAGGACCGCCATCAATCGTATCGGGCTACCTAGCAGAGCGGCAGAGATGAACAC
GACCATCAGCGGCTGCACAGCGCCTACCGTCGCCGCGACCCCGCCCGGCAGGCGGTAGACCGAAATAAAC
AACAAGCTCCAGAATAGCGAAATATTAAGTGCGCCGAGGATGAAGATGCGCATCCACCAGATTCCCGTTG
GAATCTGTCGGACGATCATCACGAGCAATAAACCCGCCGGCAACGCCCGCAGCAGCATACCGGCGACCCC
TCGGCCTCGCTGTTCGGGCTCCACGAAAACGCCGGACAGATGCGCCTTGTGAGCGTCCTTGGGGCCGTCC
TCCTGTTTGAAGACCGACAGCCCAATGATCTCGCCGTCGATGTAGGCGCCGAATGCCACGGCATCTCGCA
ACCGTTCAGCGAACGCCTCCATGGGCTTTTTCTCCTCGTGCTCGTAAACGGACCCGAACATCTCTGGAGC
TTTCTTCAGGGCCGACAATCGGATCTCGCGGAAATCCTGCACGTCGGCCGCTCCAAGCCGTCGAATCTGA
GCCTTAATCACAATTGTCAATTTTAATCCTCTGTTTATCGGCAGTTCGTAGAGCGCGCCGTGCGTCCCGA
GCGATACTGAGCGAAGCAAGTGCGTCGAGCAGTGCCCGCTTGTTCCTGAAATGCCAGTAAAGCGCTGGCT
GCTGAACCCCCAGCCGGAACTGACCCCACAAGGCCCTAGCGTTTGCAATGCACCAGGTCATCATTGACCC
AGGCGTGTTCCACCAGGCCGCTGCCTCGCAACTCTTCGCAGGCTTCGCCGACCTGCTCGCGCCACTTCTT
CACGCGGGTGGAATCCGATCCGCACATGAGGCGGAAGGTTTCCAGCTTGAGCGGGTACGGCTCCCGGTGC
GAGCTGAAATAGTCGAACATCCGTCGGGCCGTCGGCGACAGCTTGCGGTACTTCTCCCATATGAATTTCG
TGTAGTGGTCGCCAGCAAACAGCACGACGATTTCCTCGTCGATCAGGACCTGGCAACGGGACGTTTTCTT
GCCACGGTCCAGGACGCGGAAGCGGTGCAGCAGCGACACCGATTCCAGGTGCCCAACGCGGTCGGACGTG
AAGCCCATCGCCGTCGCCTGTAGGCGCGACAGGCATTCCTCGGCCTTCGTGTAATACCGGCCATTGATCG
ACCAGCCCAGGTCCTGGCAAAGCTCGTAGAACGTGAAGGTGATCGGCTCGCCGATAGGGGTGCGCTTCGC
GTACTCCAACACCTGCTGCCACACCAGTTCGTCATCGTCGGCCCGCAGCTCGACGCCGGTGTAGGTGATC
TTCACGTCCTTGTTGACGTGGAAAATGACCTTGTTTTGCAGCGCCTCGCGCGGGATTTTCTTGTTGCGCG
TGGTGAACAGGGCAGAGCGGGCCGTGTCGTTTGGCATCGCTCGCATCGTGTCCGGCCACGGCGCAATATC
GAACAAGGAAAGCTGCATTTCCTTGATCTGCTGCTTCGTGTGTTTCAGCAACGCGGCCTGCTTGGCCTCG
CTGACCTGTTTTGCCAGGTCCTCGCCGGCGGTTTTTCGCTTCTTGGTCGTCATAGTTCCTCGCGTGTCGA
TGGTCATCGACTTCGCCAAACCTGCCGCCTCCTGTTCGAGACGACGCGAACGCTCCACGGCGGCCGATGG
CGCGGGCAGGGCAGGGGGAGCCAGTTGCACGCTGTCGCGCTCGATCTTGGCCGTAGCTTGCTGGACCATC
GAGCCGACGGACTGGAAGGTTTCGCGGGGCGCACGCATGACGGTGCGGCTTGCGATGGTTTCGGCATCCT
CGGCGGAAAACCCCGCGTCGATCAGTTCTTGCCTGTATGCCTTCCGGTCAAACGTCCGATTCATTCACCC
TCCTTGCGGGATTGCCCCGACTCACGCCGGGGCAATGTGCCCTTATTCCTGATTTGACCCGCCTGGTGCC
TTGGTGTCCAGATAATCCACCTTATCGGCAATGAAGTCGGTCCCGTAGACCGTCTGGCCGTCCTTCTCGT
ACTTGGTATTCCGAATCTTGCCCTGCACGAATACCAGCGACCCCTTGCCCAAATACTTGCCGTGGGCCTC
GGCCTGAGAGCCAAAACACTTGATGCGGAAGAAGTCGGTGCGCTCCTGCTTGTCGCCGGCATCGTTGCGC
CACATCTAGGTACTAAAACAATTCATCCAGTAAAATATAATATTTTATTTTCTCCCAATCAGGCTTGATC
CCCAGTAAGTCAAAAAATAGCTCGACATACTGTTCTTCCCCGATATCCTCCCTGATCGACCGGACGCAGA
AGGCAATGTCATACCACTTGTCCGCCCTGCCGCTTCTCCCAAGATCAATAAAGCCACTTACTTTGCCATC
TTTCACAAAGATGTTGCTGTCTCCCAGGTCGCCGTGGGAAAAGACAAGTTCCTCTTCGGGCTTTTCCGTC
TTTAAAAAATCATACAGCTCGCGCGGATCTTTAAATGGAGTGTCTTCTTCCCAGTTTTCGCAATCCACAT
CGGCCAGATCGTTATTCAGTAAGTAATCCAATTCGGCTAAGCGGCTGTCTAAGCTATTCGTATAGGGACA
ATCCGATATGTCGATGGAGTGAAAGAGCCTGATGCACTCCGCATACAGCTCGATAATCTTTTCAGGGCTT
TGTTCATCTTCATACTCTTCCGAGCAAAGGACGCCATCGGCCTCACTCATGAGCAGATTGCTCCAGCCAT
CATGCCGTTCAAAGTGCAGGACCTTTGGAACAGGCAGCTTTCCTTCCAGCCATAGCATCATGTCCTTTTC
CCGTTCCACATCATAGGTGGTCCCTTTATACCGGCTGTCCGTCATTTTTAAATATAGGTTTTCATTTTCT
CCCACCAGCTTATATACCTTAGCAGGAGACATTCCTTCCGTATCTTTTACGCAGCGGTATTTTTCGATCA
GTTTTTTCAATTCCGGTGATATTCTCATTTTAGCCATTTATTATTTCCTTCCTCTTTTCTACAGTATTTA
AAGATACCCCAAGAAGCTAATTATAACAAGACGAACTCCAATTCACTGTTCCTTGCATTCTAAAACCTTA
AATACCAGAAAACAGCTTTTTCAAAGTTGTTTTCAAAGTTGGCGTATAACATAGTATCGACGGAGCCGAT
TTTGAAACCACAATTATGGGTGATGCTGCCAACTTACTGATTTAGTGTATGATGGTGTTTTTGAGGTGCT
CCAGTGGCTTCTGTTTCTATCAGCTGTCCCTCCTGTTCAGCTACTGACGGGGTGGTGCGTAACGGCAAAA
GCACCGCCGGACATCAGCGCTATCTCTGCTCTCACTGCCGTAAAACATGGCAACTGCAGTTCACTTACAC
CGCTTCTCAACCCGGTACGCACCAGAAAATCATTGATATGGCCATGAATGGCGTTGGATGCCGGGCAACA
GCCCGCATTATGGGCGTTGGCCTCAACACGATTTTACGTCACTTAAAAAACTCAGGCCGCAGTCGGTAAC
CTCGCGCATACAGCCGGGCAGTGACGTCATCGTCTGCGCGGAAATGGACGAACAGTGGGGCTATGTCGGG
GCTAAATCGCGCCAGCGCTGGCTGTTTTACGCGTATGACAGTCTCCGGAAGACGGTTGTTGCGCACGTAT
TCGGTGAACGCACTATGGCGACGCTGGGGCGTCTTATGAGCCTGCTGTCACCCTTTGACGTGGTGATATG
GATGACGGATGGCTGGCCGCTGTATGAATCCCGCCTGAAGGGAAAGCTGCACGTAATCAGCAAGCGATAT
ACGCAGCGAATTGAGCGGCATAACCTGAATCTGAGGCAGCACCTGGCACGGCTGGGACGGAAGTCGCTGT
CGTTCTCAAAATCGGTGGAGCTGCATGACAAAGTCATCGGGCATTATCTGAACATAAAACACTATCAATA
AGTTGGAGTCATTACCCAATTATGATAGAATTTACAAGCTATAAGGTTATTGTCCTGGGTTTCAAGCATT
AGTCCATGCAAGTTTTTATGCTTTGCCCATTCTATAGATATATTGATAAGCGCGCTGCCTATGCCTTGCC
CCCTGAAATCCTTACATACGGCGATATCTTCTATATAAAAGATATATTATCTTATCAGTATTGTCAATAT
ATTCAAGGCAATCTGCCTCCTCATCCTCTTCATCCTCTTCGTCTTGGTAGCTTTTTAAATATGGCGCTTC
ATAGAGTAATTCTGTAAAGGTCCAATTCTCGTTTTCATACCTCGGTATAATCTTACCTATCACCTCAAAT
GGTTCGCTGGGTTTATCGCACCCCCGAACACGAGCACGGCACCCGCGACCACTATGCCAAGAATGCCCAA
GGTAAAAATTGCCGGCCCCGCCATGAAGTCCGTGAATGCCCCGACGGCCGAAGTGAAGGGCAGGCCGCCA
CCCAGGCCGCCGCCCTCACTGCCCGGCACCTGGTCGCTGAATGTCGATGCCAGCACCTGCGGCACGTCAA
TGCTTCCGGGCGTCGCGCTCGGGCTGATCGCCCATCCCGTTACTGCCCCGATCCCGGCAATGGCAAGGAC
TGCCAGCGCTGCCATTTTTGGGGTGAGGCCGTTCGCGGCCGAGGGGCGCAGCCCCTGGGGGGATGGGAGG
CCCGCGTTAGCGGGCCGGGAGGGTTCGAGAAGGGGGGGCACCCCCCTTCGGCGTGCGCGGTCACGCGCAC
AGGGCGCAGCCCTGGTTAAAAACAAGGTTTATAAATATTGGTTTAAAAGCAGGTTAAAAGACAGGTTAGC
GGTGGCCGAAAAACGGGCGGAAACCCTTGCAAATGCTGGATTTTCTGCCTGTGGACAGCCCCTCAAATGT
CAATAGGTGCGCCCCTCATCTGTCAGCACTCTGCCCCTCAAGTGTCAAGGATCGCGCCCCTCATCTGTCA
GTAGTCGCGCCCCTCAAGTGTCAATACCGCAGGGCACTTATCCCCAGGCTTGTCCACATCATCTGTGGGA
AACTCGCGTAAAATCAGGCGTTTTCGCCGATTTGCGAGGCTGGCCAGCTCCACGTCGCCGGCCGAAATCG
AGCCTGCCCCTCATCTGTCAACGCCGCGCCGGGTGAGTCGGCCCCTCAAGTGTCAACGTCCGCCCCTCAT
CTGTCAGTGAGGGCCAAGTTTTCCGCGAGGTATCCACAACGCCGGCGGCCGCGGTGTCTCGCACACGGCT
TCGACGGCGTTTCTGGCGCGTTTGCAGGGCCATAGACGGCCGCCAGCCCAGCGGCGAGGGCAACCAGCCC
GGTGAGCGTCGGAAAGGCGC
Features (pLannotate 1.2.2; 36 found; start..end, strand, type, name):
      3..89      -  CDS            traI (fragment): TRAI6_ECOLX - Experimental evidence at protein level: Swiss-Prot protein existence level 1. The initiation process of transfer DNA synthesis requires the interaction of at least three plasmid-specific components (TraH, I, and J) at the transfer origin resulting in the assembly of a specialised nucleoprotein complex - the relaxosome. Site- and strand-specific cleavage at the transfer origin is dependent on TraI and TraJ. From Escherichia coli.
    127..498     -  CDS            traJ: oriT-recognizing protein; traJ
    531..640     -  oriT           oriT: incP origin of transfer
    772..962     +  rep_origin     ori (fragment): high-copy-number ColE1/pMB1/pBR322/pUC origin of replication
   1321..1971    -  CDS            TetR: tetracycline resistance regulatory protein; tetR
   2077..2326    +  CDS            TcR (fragment): tetracycline efflux protein; tetA; confers resistance to tetracycline
   2436..2460    -  misc_feature   RB T-DNA repeat: right border repeat from nopaline C58 T-DNA
   2490..2508    +  misc_feature   MCS (fragment): pUC18/19 multiple cloning site
   2559..2904    +  promoter       CaMV 35S promoter: strong constitutive promoter from cauliflower mosaic virus
   2856..2902    +  promoter       minimal CaMV 35S promoter: minimal 35S promoter from cauliflower mosaic virus
   2914..2932    -  misc_feature   MCS (fragment): pUC18/19 multiple cloning site
   2943..3458    +  CDS            P19_TBSVC: Experimental evidence at protein level: Swiss-Prot protein existence level 1. Acts as a suppressor of RNA-mediated gene silencing, also known as post-transcriptional gene silencing (PTGS), a mechanism of plant viral defense that limits the accumulation of viral RNAs. Binds to short interfering RNAs (siRNAs) with high affinity. Acts as a molecular caliper to specifically select siRNAs based on the length of the duplex region of the RNA (By similarity). From Tomato bushy stunt virus (strain Cherry) (TBSV).
   3531..3707    +  polyA_signal   CaMV poly(A) signal: cauliflower mosaic virus polyadenylation signal
   4210..4551    +  promoter       CaMV 35S promoter: strong constitutive promoter from cauliflower mosaic virus
   4577..4601    +  protein_bind   attB1: mutant version of attB; recombination site for the Gateway® BP reaction BP Clonase™
   4616..5059    +  CDS            RAP2-1: RAP21_ARATH - Also known as ERF006. Experimental evidence at transcript level: Swiss-Prot protein existence level 2. Probably acts as a transcriptional activator. Binds to the GCC-box pathogenesis-related promoter element. May be involved in the regulation of gene expression by stress factors and by components of stress signal transduction pathways (By similarity). From Arabidopsis thaliana (Mouse-ear cress).
   5076..5100    -  protein_bind   attB2: mutant version of attB; recombination site for the Gateway® BP reaction BP Clonase™
   5129..5218    +  CDS            3xHA: three tandem HA epitope tags
   5252..5504    +  terminator     NOS terminator: nopaline synthase terminator and poly(A) signal
   5933..6185    -  terminator     NOS terminator: nopaline synthase terminator and poly(A) signal
   6209..6637    -  CDS            nos (fragment): DHNO_AGRT7 - Protein inferred from homology: Swiss-Prot protein existence level 3. From Agrobacterium tumefaciens (strain T37).
   6653..7678    -  CDS            HygR: aminoglycoside phosphotransferase from E. coli; aph(4)-Ia; confers resistance to hygromycin
   7688..8032    -  promoter       CaMV 35S promoter: strong constitutive promoter from cauliflower mosaic virus
   7689..7735    -  promoter       minimal CaMV 35S promoter: minimal 35S promoter from cauliflower mosaic virus
   8170..8325    +  CDS            lacZα (fragment) (sequence partly withheld): LacZα fragment of β-galactosidase; lacZ fragment
   8323..8623    +  rep_origin     M13 ori (fragment) (sequence partly withheld): M13 bacteriophage origin of replication; arrow indicates direction of (+) strand synthesis
   8624..8754    +  CDS            lacI (fragment): lac repressor; lacI; The lac repressor binds to the lac operator to inhibit transcription in E. coli. This inhibition can be relieved by adding lactose or isopropyl-β-D-thiogalactopyranoside (IPTG).
   8808..8832    -  misc_feature   LB T-DNA repeat: left border repeat from nopaline C58 T-DNA
  10289..10408   -  CDS            tetR (fragment): TETR1_ECOLX - Experimental evidence at protein level: Swiss-Prot protein existence level 1. TetR is the repressor of the tetracycline resistance element; its N-terminal region forms a helix-turn-helix structure and binds DNA. Binding of tetracycline to TetR reduces the repressor affinity for the tetracycline resistance gene (tetA) promoter operator sites. From Escherichia coli.
  10428..11576   -  CDS            trfA: trans-acting replication protein that binds to and activates oriV
  11875..12669   -  CDS            KanR: aminoglycoside phosphotransferase; aphA-3; confers resistance to kanamycin
  12861..13628   +  mobile_element IS1: prokaryotic transposable element IS1
  13637..13786   -  CDS            satA (fragment): STA_BACSU - Also known as yyaR. Experimental evidence at protein level: Swiss-Prot protein existence level 1. Involved in resistance to streptothricin, a broad-spectrum antibiotic produced by streptomycetes. Detoxifies streptothricin via acetylation of the beta amino group of the first beta-lysyl moiety of streptothricin. From Bacillus subtilis (strain 168).
  13785..13979   -  CDS            satA (fragment): STA_BACSU - Also known as yyaR. Experimental evidence at protein level: Swiss-Prot protein existence level 1. Involved in resistance to streptothricin, a broad-spectrum antibiotic produced by streptomycetes. Detoxifies streptothricin via acetylation of the beta amino group of the first beta-lysyl moiety of streptothricin. From Bacillus subtilis (strain 168).
  13982..14257   -  CDS            klaC (fragment): KLAC_ECOLX - Also known as telB. Protein predicted: Swiss-Prot protein existence level 4. Belongs to the kla operon, which is associated with cryptic tellurite resistance, and IncW plasmid fertility inhibition. From Escherichia coli.
  14321..14952   -  rep_origin     oriV: incP origin of replication
