[The description below was written by a language model from this plasmid's Addgene catalogue record and pLannotate feature annotations shown in this document.]
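Description:
pGWB14-LYX014 is a plant binary expression vector built on the pGWB14 backbone, intended for Agrobacterium-mediated transient or stable expression of a Nicotiana benthamiana transcription factor carrying a C-terminal HA tag. The backbone is a broad-host-range IncP-type replicon. It carries oriV with the trans-acting replication gene trfA, plus oriT and traJ for mobilisation, which allows maintenance in both E. coli and Agrobacterium at low copy number. Bacterial selection is by kanamycin (aphA-3 type KanR). The feature table also picks up backbone remnants with no evident functional role in the construct, including TetR/TcR fragments, an IS1 element, and partial ColE1, lacZα and M13 ori sequences.

Between the nopaline-type right and left T-DNA borders lie three CaMV 35S-driven cassettes. In the main cassette, the 35S promoter is followed by attB1, the insert Niben101Scf03314g00004.1, attB2, a 3xHA tag in frame downstream, and a NOS terminator. The annotation software matched the insert by homology to Arabidopsis RAP2-1 (ERF006), suggesting an AP2/ERF-family GCC-box-binding factor, although the catalogue entry itself gives only the gene identifier. The record lists Gibson assembly as the cloning method despite the Gateway attB sites flanking the insert. A second cassette, in the opposite orientation, expresses the hygromycin phosphotransferase gene for selecting transformed plant tissue. The third is not mentioned in the catalogue fields: it encodes the tomato bushy stunt virus P19 silencing suppressor with a CaMV poly(A) signal. P19 binds siRNAs and typically boosts transgene expression in agroinfiltrated leaves. The HA-tagged protein would allow antibody-based detection or pull-down of the transcription factor, though the record does not specify a downstream application.
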