Addgene plasmid #126232: pGWB14-LYX014
Purpose: With a Nicotiana benthamiana transcription factor in PGWB14 backbone, for Agrobacterium mediated transient or stable expression corresponding transcription factor fused with a C-terminal HA tag.
Depositing lab: Silin Zhong. Depositing organization: Chinese University of Hong Kong.
Backbone
  Vector backbone: pGWB14
  Vector type: Plant Expression
  Selectable markers: Hygromycin
Growth in bacteria
  Bacterial resistance: Kanamycin, 50 μg/mL
  Growth temperature: 37°C
  Growth strain: DH5alpha
  Copy number: Low Copy
Gene/Insert
  Gene/Insert name: Niben101Scf03314g00004.1
  Species: Nicotiana benthamiana
  Promoter: CaMV 35S
  Tag / fusion protein: HA (C terminal on insert)
  Cloning method: Gibson Cloning
Terms and licenses: Academic/Nonprofit Terms; Industry Terms: Not Available to Industry
How to cite: pGWB14-LYX014 was a gift from Silin Zhong (Addgene plasmid # 126232 ; http://n2t.net/addgene:126232 ; RRID:Addgene_126232)
