>Addgene plasmid #126232 | pGWB14-LYX014 | depositor partial sequence | sequence record 241506 | Niben101Scf03314g00004.1
ATGATGGAAGGAGAAAAGAGAAAGCAAAGGCAACACCAACAAGATAAGCCATATAGAGGTATAAGGATGA
GGAAGTGGGGTAAATGGGTTGCTGAAATTAGAGAACCAAATAAAAGGTCTCGAATTTGGCTTGGTTCTTA
CTCTTCCCCTGTCGCCGCCGCTCGAGCTTATGACACCGCCGTATTTTATCTCAGAGGTCCTACGGCTAGG
CTTAATTTCCCTGAATGTATAGTCAATGATGACCGTGAACTTCACGATTTATCTGCTGCTTCTATTCGCA
AAAAAGCTACTGAAGTTGGTGCTAGAGTTGATGCTTTGCAAACTGCCGCCCTTCATAATAATTCTTCTGC
AGGTTTTACTGAATCCAACAGTAATTCAAATATTAACCCGAGAAGGGTTACTATTAAACCGGATTTGAAT
GAATATCCTAGCCCTGAAAGTTGCGACGAAGATAAC
